>Addgene plasmid #78706 | pGCaMP5-DHFR | depositor full sequence | sequence record 148200 | pGCaMP5-DHFR sequence 8480 bps
CTAAATTGTAAGCGTTAATATTTTGTTAAAATTCGCGTTAAATTTTTGTTAAATCAGCTCATTTTTTAAC
CAATAGGCCGAAATCGGCAAAATCCCTTATAAATCAAAAGAATAGACCGAGATAGGGT
[37 nt withheld, positions 129-165]
AAAGAACGTGGACTCCAACGTCAAAGG
[49 nt withheld, positions 193-241]
T
[91 nt withheld, positions 243-333]
G
[124 nt withheld, positions 335-458]
CCCATTCGCCATTCAGGCTGCGCAACTGTTGGGAAGGGCGATCGGTGCGGGCCTCTTCGCTATTACGCCA
GCTGGCGAAAGGGGGATGTGCTGCAAGGCGATTAAGTTGGGTAACGCCAGGGTTTTCCCAGTCACGACGT
TGTAAAACGACGGCCAGTGAGCGCGCGTAATACGACTCACTATAGGGCGAATTGGGTACCGGGCCCCCCC
TCGAGGTCGACGGTATCGATAAGCTTTTACATCCGTTGCCTTTTCCACGGTCCGTGATTTCATGTGCGTG
CAGCTTCAAAGACTGGTCGTTGCGACTAATAAGACTGCAGTGACAGGTCGAATGGTGGGCACCTTGCTGA
TGACTATCTACTGCAAAGTCTGAGACAACGAACGAAACTTCCCACACGAGGCATTTGAAACTGACGGTGT
CTAGGTAATATGCACTGCAAGACACGGTACTGGGGCCTCGCTGAATTAGGGGCCGATCTCGTTGCCCTAT
CAGTGCTCACAGTGCCGCAACGTAACACCAGGGCAGGTTCTTGACAGTGGCAACAATGTGCGACGGGCGT
GTGAACGTTTCGTAGTCATAGCGCTAGCACGTACCTAGCCACATGGTCGTGAGGAGCTTTACCATGCGTC
TAGAAGGTGGATGCGGGACACGCCTTCCTGGCCTTTGGCTCCCGAGACGCGTGTTCTAACCACAAACCTT
GAGACGCGTGTTCCAACCACGCACCCTGACACGCGTGTTCCAACCACGCACCCTGAGACGCGTGTTCTAA
CCACGCACCCTGAGACGCGTGTTCTAACCACGCACCCTGAGACGCGTGTTCTGCCGCACAATGTGCACCT
GTAGGAAGCTGTAGTCACTGCTGATTCTCACTGTTCTCGGCAAGGGCCGACGACCGGAGTACAGTTTTTG
TGGGCAGAGCCGTTGTGCAGCTTTCCGTTCTTCTCGGTTGTGTCACATGTGTCATTGTCGTGTAAACACA
CGGTTGTATGTCGGTTTCGCTGCACCACTTCATTATTTCTTCTGGTTTTTTGACGAGTATGCATCCTTTT
TCGACAAAATGGGTTCTCATCATCATCATCATCATGGTATGGCTAGCATGACTGGTGGACAGCAAATGGG
TCGGGATCTGTACGACGATGACGATAAGGATCTCGCCACCATGGTCGACTCATCACGTCGTAAGTGGAAT
AAGACAGGTCACGCAGTCAGAGCTATAGGTCGGCTGAGCTCACTCGAGAACGTCTATATCAAGGCCGACA
AGCAGAAGAACGGCATCAAGGCGAACTTCAAGATCCGCCACAACATCGAGGACGGCGGCGTGCAGCTCGC
CTACCACTACCAGCAGAACACCCCCATCGGCGACGGCCCCGTGCTGCTGCCCGACAACCACTACCTGAGC
GTGCAGTCCAAACTTTCGAAAGACCCCAACGAGAAGCGCGATCACATGGTCCTGCTGGAGTTCGTGACCG
CCGCCGGGATCACTCTCGGCATGGACGAGCTGTACAAGGGCGGTACCGGAGGGAGCATGGTGAGCAAGGG
CGAGGAGCTGTTCACCGGGGTGGTGCCCATCCTGGTCGAGCTGGACGGCGACGTAAACGGCCACAAGTTC
AGCGTGTCCGGCGAGGGTGAGGGCGATGCCACCTACGGCAAGCTGACCCTGAAGTTCATCTGCACCACCG
GCAAGCTGCCCGTGCCCTGGCCCACCCTCGTGACCACCCTGACCTACGGCGTGCAGTGCTTCAGCCGCTA
CCCCGACCACATGAAGCAGCACGACTTCTTCAAGTCCGCCATGCCCGAAGGCTACATCCAGGAGCGCACC
ATCTTCTTCAAGGACGACGGCAACTACAAGACCCGCGCCGAGGTGAAGTTCGAGGGCGACACCCTGGTGA
ACCGCATCGAGCTGAAGGGCATCGACTTCAAGGAGGACGGCAACATCCTGGGGCACAAGCTGGAGTACAA
CCTGCCGGACCAACTGACTGAAGAGCAGATCGCAGAATTTAAAGAGGCTTTCTCCCTATTTGACAAGGAC
GGGGATGGGACAATAACAACCAAGGAGCTGGGGACGGTGATGCGGTCTCTGGGGCAGAACCCCACAGAAG
CAGAGCTGCAGGACATGATCAATGAAGTAGATGCCGACGGTGACGGCACAATCGACTTCCCTGAGTTCCT
GACAATGATGGCAAGAAAAATGAAATACACAGACAGTGAAGAAGAAATTAGAGAAGCGTTCCGTGTGTTT
GATAAGGATGGCAATGGCTACATCAGTGCAGCAGAGCTTCGCCACGTGATGACAAACCTTGGAGAGAAGT
TAACAGATGAAGAGGTTGATGAAATGATCAGGGAAGCAGACATCGATGGGGATGGTCAGGTAAACTACGA
AGAGTTTGTACAAATGATGACAGCGAAGTGATTAATTAATCACCGTTGTGCTCACTTCTCAAATCGACAA
AGGAAACACACTTCGTGCAGCATGTGCCCCATTATAAAGAAACTGAGTTGTTCCGCTGTGGCTTGCAGGT
GTCACATCCACAAAAACCGGCCGACTCTAAATAGGAGTGTTTCGCAGCAAGCAGCGAAAGTTTATGACTG
GGTCCGAATCTCTGAACGGATGTGTGGCGGACCTGGCTGATGTTGATCGCCGTCGACACACGCGCCACAT
GGGTCAATACACAAGACAGCTATCAGTTGTTTTAGTCGAACCGGTTAACACAATTCTTGCCCCCCCGAGG
GGGATCGATCCACTAGCATGTCATTCGATTTTCACCCCCCGCGTAGTTCCTGTGTGTCATTCGTTGTCGA
GACAACTCTGTCCCGCCCCGGTGCTGTTCCATATGCGTGACTTTCCCGCAATTTTTTCAGACTTTCAGGA
AAGACAGGCTCCGGAACGATCTCGTCCATGACTGGTAAATCCACGACACCGCAATGGCCCCCAGCACCTC
TATCTCTCGTGCCAGGGGACTAACGTTGTATGCGTCTGCGTCTTGTCTTTTTGCATTCGCTTTCCAAAAA
AGAGAGCCATCCGTTCCCCCGCACATTCAACGCCGCGAGTGCGGTTTTTGTCTTTTTTGAGTGGTAGGAC
GCTTTTCATGCGCGAACTACGTGGACATTAAGTTCCATTCTCTTTTTCGACAGCACGAAACCTTGCATTC
AAACCCGCCCGCGGAAGATCCGATCTTGCTGCTGTTCGCAGTCCCAGTAGCGTCCTGTCGGCCGCGCCGT
CTCTGTTGGTGGGCAGCCGCTACACCTGTTATCTGACTGCCGTGCGCGAAAATGACGCCATTTTTGGGAA
AATCGGGGAACTTCATTCTTTAAAAGTATGCGGAGGTTTCCTTTTTCTTCTGTTCGTTTCTTTTTCTCGG
GTTTGATAACCGTGTTCGATGTAAGCACTTTCCGTCTCTCCTCCGTGCTTTGTTCGACATCGAGACCAGG
TGTGCAGATCCTTCGCTTGTCGATCCGGAGACGCGTGTCTCGTAGAACCTTTTCATTTTACCACACGGCA
GTGCGGAGCACTGCTCTGAGTGCAGCAGGGACGGGTGAAGTTTCGCTTTAGTAGTGCGTTTCTGCTCTAC
GGGGCGTTGTCGTGTCTGGGAAGATGCAGAAACCGGTGTGTCTGGTCGTCGCGATGACCCCCAAGAGGGG
CATCGGCATCAACAACGGCCTCCCGTGGCCCCACTTGACCACAGATTTCAAACACTTTCGTCGTGTGACA
AAAACGACGCCCGAAGAAGCCAGTCGCCTGAACGGGTGGCTTCCCAGGAAATTTGCAAAGACGGGCGACT
CTGGACTTCCCTCTCCATCAGTCGGCAAGAGATTCAACGCCGTTGTCATGGGACGGAAAAACTGGGAAAG
CATGCCTCGAAAGTTTAGACCCCTCGTGGACAGATTGAACATCGTCGTTTCCTCTTCCCTCAAAGAAGAA
GACATTGCGGCGGAGAAGCCTCAAGCTGAAGGCCAGCAGCGCGTCCGAGTCTGTGCTTCACTCCCAGCAG
CTCTCAGCCTTCTGGAGGAAGAGTACAAGGATTCTGTCGACCAGATTTTTGTCGTGGGAGGAGCGGGACT
GTACGAGGCAGCGCTGTCTCTGGGCGTTGCCTCTCACCTGTACATCACGCGTGTAGCCCGCGAGTTTCCG
TGCGACGTTTTCTTCCCTGCGTTCCCCGGAGATGACATTCTTTCAAACAAATCAACTGCTGCGCAGGCTG
CAGCTCCTGCCGAGTCTGTGTTCGTTCCCTTTTGTCCGGAGCTCGGAAGAGAGAAGGACAATGAAGCGAC
GTATCGACCCATCTTCATTTCCAAGACCTTCTCAGACAACGGGGTACCCTACGACTCCGTGGTTCTCGAG
AAGAGAAGGAAGACTGACGACGCAGCCACTGCGGAACCGAGCAACGCAATGAGCTCCTTGACGTCCACGA
GGGAGACAACTCCCGTGCACGGGTTGCAGGCTCCTTCTTCGGCCGCAGCCATTGCCCCGGTGTTGGCGTG
GATGGACGAAGAAGACCGGAAAAAACGCGAGCAAAAGGAACTGATTCGGGCCGTTCCGCATGTTCACTTT
AGAGGCCATGAAGAATTCCAGTACCTTGATCTCATTGCCGACATTATTAACAATGGAAGGACAATGGATG
ACCGAACGGGCGTTGGTGTCATCTCCAAATTCGGCTGCACTATGCGCTACTCGCTGGATCAGGCCTTTCC
ACTTCTCACCACAAAGCGTGTGTTCTGGAAAGGGGTCCTCGAAGAGTTGCTGTGGTTCATTCGCGGCGAC
ACGAACGCAAACCATCTTTCTGAGAAGGGCGTGAAGATCTGGGACAAGAATGTGACACGCGAGTTCCTCG
ATTCGCGCAATCTCCCCCACCGAGAGGTCGGAGACATCGGCCCGGGCTACGGCTTCCAGTGGAGACACTT
CGGCGCGGCATACAAAGACATGCACACAGACTACACAGGGCAGGGCGTCGACCAGCTGAAGAATGTGATC
CAGATGCTGAGAACGAATCCAACAGATCGTCGCATGCTCATGACTGCCTGGAATCCTGCAGCGCTGGACG
AAATGGCGCTGCCGCCTTGTCACTTGTTGTGCCAGTTCTACGTGAACGACCAGAAGGAGCTGTCGTGCAT
CATGTATCAGCGGTCGTGCGATGTCGGCCTCGGCGTCCCCTTCAACATCGCTTCCTATTCGCTTTTGACG
CTCATGGTTGCACACGTCTGCAACCTAAAACCTAAGGAGTTCATTCACTTCATGGGGAACACGCATGTCT
ACACGAACCATGTCGAGGCTTTAAAAGAGCAGCTGCGGAGAGAACCGAGACCGTTCCCCATTGTGAACAT
CCTCAACAAGGAACGCATCAAGGAAATCGACGATTTCACCGCCGAGGATTTTGAGGTCGTGGGCTACGTC
CCGCACGGACGAATCCAGATGGAGATGGCTGTCTAGCGGAAATACAGAAGCTGCCCGTCTCTCGTTTTCC
TCTCTTTTCGGAGGGATCAGGGAGAGTGCCTCGGGTCGGAGAGAGCTGACGAGGGGGTGCCAGAGACCCC
TGTGTCCTTTATCGAAGAAAAGGGATGACTCTTCATGTGGCATTTCACACAGTCTCACCTCGCCTTGTTT
TCTTTTTGTCAATCAGAACGAAAGCGAGTTGCGGGTGACGCAGATGTGCGTGTATCCACTCGTGAATGCG
TTATCGTTCTGTATGCCGCTAGAGTGCTGGACTGTTGCTGTCTGCCCACGACAGCAGACAACTTTCCTTC
TATGCACTTGCAGGATGGAATTCCTGCAGCCCGGGGGATCGATCCACTAGTTCTAGAGCGGCCGCCACCG
CGGTGGAGCTCCAGCTTTTGTTCCCTTTAGTGAGGGTTAATTGCGCGCTTGGCGTAATCATGGTCATAGC
TGTTTCCTGTGTGAAATTGTTATCCGCTCACAATTCCACACAACATACGAGCCGGAAGCATAAAGTGTAA
AGCCTGGGGTGCCTAATGAGTGAGCTAACTCACATTAATTGCGTTGCGCTCACTGCCCGCTTTCCAGTCG
GGAAACCTGTCGTGCCAGCTGCATTAATGAATCGGCCAACGCGCGGGGAGAGGCGGTTTGCGTATTGGGC
GCTCTTCCGCTTCCTCGCTCACTGACTCGCTGCGCTCGGTCGTTCGGCTGCGGCGAGCGGTATCAGCTCA
CTCAAAGGCGGTAATACGGTTATCCACAGAATCAGGGGATAACGCAGGAAAGAACATGTGAGCAAAAGGC
CAGCAAAAGGCCAGGAACCGTAAAAAGGCCGCGTTGCTGGCGTTTTTCCATAGGCTCCGCCCCCCTGACG
AGCATCACAAAAATCGACGCTCAAGTCAGAGGTGGCGAAACCCGACAGGACTATAAAGATACCAGGCGTT
TCCCCCTGGAAGCTCCCTCGTGCGCTCTCCTGTTCCGACCCTGCCGCTTACCGGATACCTGTCCGCCTTT
CTCCCTTCGGGAAGCGTGGCGCTTTCTCATAGCTCACGCTGTAGGTATCTCAGTTCGGTGTAGGTCGTTC
GCTCCAAGCTGGGCTGTGTGCACGAACCCCCCGTTCAGCCCGACCGCTGCGCCTTATCCGGTAACTATCG
TCTTGAGTCCAACCCGGTAAGACACGACTTATCGCCACTGGCAGCAGCCACTGGTAACAGGATTAGCAGA
GCGAGGTATGTAGGCGGTGCTACAGAGTTCTTGAAGTGGTGGCCTAACTACGGCTACACTAGAAGGACAG
TATTTGGTATCTGCGCTCTGCTGAAGCCAGTTACCTTCGGAAAAAGAGTTGGTAGCTCTTGATCCGGCAA
ACAAACCACCGCTGGTAGCGGTGGTTTTTTTGTTTGCAAGCAGCAGATTACGCGCAGAAAAAAAGGATCT
CAAGAAGATCCTTTGATCTTTTCTACGGGGTCTGACGCTCAGTGGAACGAAAACTCACGTTAAGGGATTT
TGGTCATGAGATTATCAAAAAGGATCTTCACCTAGATCCTTTTAAATTAAAAATGAAGTTTTAAATCAAT
CTAAAGTATATATGAGTAAACTTGGTCTGACAGTTACCAATGCTTAATCAGTGAGGCACCTATCTCAGCG
ATCTGTCTATTTCGTTCATCCATAGTTGCCTGACTCCCCGTCGTGTAGATAACTACGATACGGGAGGGCT
TACCATCTGGCCCCAGTGCTGCAATGATACCGCGAGACCCACGCTCACCGGCTCCAGATTTATCAGCAAT
AAACCAGCCAGCCGGAAGGGCCGAGCGCAGAAGTGGTCCTGCAACTTTATCCGCCTCCATCCAGTCTATT
AATTGTTGCCGGGAAGCTAGAGTAAGTAGTTCGCCAGTTAATAGTTTGCGCAACGTTGTTGCCATTGCTA
CAGGCATCGTGGTGTCACGCTCGTCGTTTGGTATGGCTTCATTCAGCTCCGGTTCCCAACGATCAAGGCG
AGTTACATGATCCCCCATGTTGTGCAAAAAAGCGGTTAGCTCCTTCGGTCCTCCGATCGTTGTCAGAAGT
AAGTTGGCCGCAGTGTTATCACTCATGGTTATGGCAGCACTGCATAATTCTCTTACTGTCATGCCATCCG
TAAGATGCTTTTCTGTGACTGGTGAGTACTCAACCAAGTCATTCTGAGAATAGTGTATGCGGCGACCGAG
TTGCTCTTGCCCGGCGTCAATACGGGATAATACCGCGCCACATAGCAGAACTTTAAAAGTGCTCATCATT
GGAAAACGTTCTTCGGGGCGAAAACTCTCAAGGATCTTACCGCTGTTGAGATCCAGTTCGATGTAACCCA
CTCGTGCACCCAACTGATCTTCAGCATCTTTTACTTTCACCAGCGTTTCTGGGTGAGCAAAAACAGGAAG
GCAAAATGCCGCAAAAAAGGGAATAAGGGCGACACGGAAATGTTGAATACTCATACTCTTCCTTTTTCAA
TATTATTGAAGCATTTATCAGGGTTATTGTCTCATGAGCGGATACATATTTGAATGTATTTAGAAAAATA
AACAAATAGGGGTTCCGCGCACATTTCCCCGAAAAGTGCCAC
Features (pLannotate 1.2.2; 15 found; start..end, strand, type, name):
     30..458     -  rep_origin     f1 ori (sequence partly withheld): f1 bacteriophage origin of replication; arrow indicates direction of (+) strand synthesis
    463..618     -  CDS            lacZα (fragment): LacZα fragment of β-galactosidase; lacZ fragment
    626..644     +  promoter       T7 promoter: promoter for bacteriophage T7 RNA polymerase
    653..694     -  misc_feature   MCS (fragment): pBluescript multiple cloning site
   1446..1505    +  CDS            P30_TOXGO (fragment): Experimental evidence at protein level: Swiss-Prot protein existence level 1. From Toxoplasma gondii.
   1517..2869    +  CDS            GCaMP6f: improved fluorescent protein-based calcium sensor (Chen et al., 2013)
   4052..5881    +  CDS            DRTS_TOXGO: Experimental evidence at protein level: Swiss-Prot protein existence level 1. Bifunctional enzyme. Involved in de novo dTMP biosynthesis. Key enzyme in folate metabolism. Catalyzes an essential reaction for de novo glycine and purine synthesis, DNA precursor synthesis, and for the conversion of dUMP to dTMP (By similarity). From Toxoplasma gondii.
   6292..6310    -  promoter       T3 promoter: promoter for bacteriophage T3 RNA polymerase
   6355..6371    -  protein_bind   lac operator: The lac repressor binds to the lac operator to inhibit transcription in E. coli. This inhibition can be relieved by adding lactose or isopropyl-β-D-thiogalactopyranoside (IPTG). lac repressor encoded by lacI
   6379..6409    -  promoter       lac promoter: promoter for the E. coli lac operon
   6424..6445    -  protein_bind   CAP binding site: CAP binding activates transcription in the presence of cAMP. E. coli catabolite activator protein
   6458..6550    -  CDS            lacI (fragment): lac repressor; lacI; The lac repressor binds to the lac operator to inhibit transcription in E. coli. This inhibition can be relieved by adding lactose or isopropyl-β-D-thiogalactopyranoside (IPTG).
   6733..7321    -  rep_origin     ori: high-copy-number ColE1/pMB1/pBR322/pUC origin of replication
   7492..8352    -  CDS            AmpR: β-lactamase; bla; confers resistance to ampicillin, carbenicillin, and related antibiotics
   8353..8457    -  promoter       AmpR promoter: bla
