[The description below was written by a language model from this plasmid's Addgene catalogue record and pLannotate feature annotations shown in this document.]
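Description:
pGCaMP5-DHFR is an 8,480 bp plasmid for expressing a genetically encoded calcium indicator in the apicomplexan parasite Toxoplasma gondii. The catalogue entry does not name a backbone, but the annotated features (f1 origin, lacZα fragment, T7 and T3 promoters flanking remnants of a pBluescript multiple cloning site, lac promoter/operator) point to a pBluescript-type cloning vector. It is propagated in E. coli through a high-copy ColE1/pUC origin and selected with ampicillin via the β-lactamase gene and its native promoter. The f1 origin would permit single-stranded DNA production.

The payload consists of two parasite cassettes in the same orientation. In the first, a 1,353 bp synthetic GCaMP5 coding sequence is driven by the Toxoplasma SAG1 5' regulatory region. The annotation software detects a short fragment of the SAG1 (P30) coding sequence just upstream of the sensor, and it labels the sensor itself as GCaMP6f, which most likely reflects the close similarity among GCaMP variants rather than a discrepancy with the depositor's designation. GCaMP sensors increase in fluorescence upon Ca2+ binding, allowing live readout of cytosolic calcium. The second cassette, recorded as a 3,051 bp DHFR insert, contains the T. gondii bifunctional dihydrofolate reductase–thymidylate synthase open reading frame, which serves as the selectable marker for obtaining stable transgenic parasites. The record does not specify the selecting drug, any resistance mutations, or the regulatory sequences flanking this gene.

According to the associated publication title, the construct was used to generate sensor-expressing parasites for identifying inhibitors of T. gondii calcium signalling.
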