Addgene plasmid #78706: pGCaMP5-DHFR
Purpose: GCaMP5 under the Toxoplasma SAG1 5' UTR. Encodes a DHFR selectable marker.
Depositing lab: Sebastian Lourido. Depositing organization: Whitehead Institute for Biomedical Research. Publication: Using a Genetically Encoded Sensor to Identify Inhibitors of Toxoplasma gondii Ca2+ Signaling. Sidik SM, Hortua Triana MA, Paul AS, El Bakkouri M, Hackett CG, Tran F, Westwood NJ, Hui R, Zuercher WJ, Duraisingh MT, Moreno SN, Lourido S. J Biol Chem. 2016 Apr 29;291(18):9566-80. doi: 10.1074/jbc.M115.703546. Epub 2016 Mar 1. PubMed 26933036.
Backbone
  Vector backbone: N/A
Growth in bacteria
  Bacterial resistance: Ampicillin, 100 μg/mL
  Growth temperature: 37°C
  Growth strain: DH5alpha
  Copy number: Unknown
Gene/Insert 1
  Gene/Insert name: GCaMP5
  Species: Synthetic
  Insert size (bp): 1353
  Promoter: Toxoplasma SAG1 5' UTR
  Cloning method: Restriction Enzyme; 5′ cloning site Unknown (unknown if destroyed); 3′ cloning site Unknown (unknown if destroyed)
  Sequencing primers: 5′ taatacgactcactatagggc
Gene/Insert 2
  Gene/Insert name: DHFR
  Species: Toxoplasma gondii
  Insert size (bp): 3051
Terms and licenses: Academic/Nonprofit Terms; Industry Terms: Not Available to Industry
How to cite: pGCaMP5-DHFR was a gift from Sebastian Lourido (Addgene plasmid # 78706 ; http://n2t.net/addgene:78706 ; RRID:Addgene_78706)
