>Addgene plasmid #78706 | pGCaMP5-DHFR | addgene partial sequence | sequence record 148196 | T7 5'-TAATACGACTCACTATAGGG-3'
GGTATCGATAAGCTTTTACATCCGTTGCCTTTTCCACGGTCCGTGATTTCATGTGCGTGCAGCTTCAAAG
ACTGGTCGTTGCGACTAATAANACTGCAGTGACAGGTCGAATGGTGGGCACCTTGCTGATGACTATCTAC
TGCAAAGTCTGAGACAACGAACGAAACTTCCCACACGAGGCATTTGAAACTGACGGTGTCTAGGTAATAT
GCACTGCAAGACACGGTACTGGGGCCTCGCTGAATTAGGGGCCGATCTCGTTGCCCTATCAGTGCTCACA
GTGCCGCAACGTAACACCAGGGCAGGTTCTTGACAGTGGCAACAATGTGCGACGGGCGTGTGAACGTTTC
GTAGTCATAGCGCTAGCACGTACCTAGCCACATGGTCGTGAGGAGCTTTACCATGCGTCTAGAAGGTGGA
TGCGGGACACGCCTTCCTGGCCTTTGGCTCCCGAGACGCGTGTTCTAACCACAAACCTTGAGACGCGTGT
TCCAACCACGCACCCTGACACGCGTGTTCCAACCACGCACCCTGAGACGCGTGTTCTAACCACGCACCCT
GAGACGCGTGTTCTAACCACGCACCCTGAGACGCGTGTTCTGCCGCACAATGTGCACCTGTAGGAAGCTG
TAGTCACTGCTGATTCTCACTGTTCTCGGCAAGGGCCGACGACCGGAGTACAGTTTTTGTGGGCAGAGCC
GTTGTGCAGCTTTCCGTTCTTCTCGGTTGTGTCACATGTGTCATTGTCGTGTAAACACACGGTTGTATGT
CGGTTTCGCTGCACCACTTCATTATTTCTTCTGGTTTTTTGACGAGTATGCATCCTTTTTCGACAAAATG
GGTTCTCATCATCATCATCATCATGGTATGGCTAGCATGACTGG
