>Addgene plasmid #78706 | pGCaMP5-DHFR | addgene partial sequence | sequence record 148199 | T3 5'-GCAATTAACCCTCACTAAAGG-3'
GGCGGCCGCTCTAGAACTAGTGGATCGATCCCCCGGGCTGCAGGAATTCCATCCTGCAAGTGCATAGAAG
GAAAGTTGTCTGCTGTCGTGGGCAGACAGCAACAGTCCAGCACTCTAGCGGCATACAGAACGATAACGCA
TTCACGAGTGGATACACGCACATCTGCGTCACCCGCAACTCGCTTTCGTTCTGATTGACAAAAAGAAAAC
AAGGCGAGGTGAGACTGTGTGAAATGCCACATGAAGAGTCATCCCTTTTCTTCGATAAAGGACACAGGGG
TCTCTGGCACCCCCTCGTCAGCTCTCTCCGACCCGAGGCACTCTCCCTGATCCCTCCGAAAAGAGAGGAA
AACGAGAGACGGGCAGCTTCTGTATTTCCGCTAGACAGCCATCTCCATCTGGATTCGTCCGTGCGGGACG
TAGCCCACGACCTCAAAATCCTCGGCGGTGAAATCGTCGATTTCCTTGATGCGTTCCTTGTTGAGGATGT
TCACAATGGGGAACGGTCTCGGTTCTCTCCGCAGCTGCTCTTTTAAAGCCTCGACATGGTTCGTGTAGAC
ATGCGTGTTCCCCATGAAGTGAATGAACTCCTTAGGTTTTAGGTTGCAGACGTGTGCAACCATGAGCGTC
AAAAGCGAATAGGAAGCGATGTTGAAGGGGACGCCGAGGCCGACATCGCACGACCGCTGATACATGATGC
ACGACAGCTCCTTCTGGTCGTTCACGTAGAACTGGCACAACAAGTGACAAGGCGGCAGCGCCATTTCGTC
CAGCGCTGCAGGATTCCAGGCAGTCATGAGCATGCGACGATCTGTTGGATTCGTTCTCAGCATCTGGATC
ACATTCTTCAGCTGGTCGACGCCCTGCCCTGTGTAGTCTGTGTGCATGTCTTTGTATGCCGCGCCGAAGT
GTCTCCACTGGAAGCCGTAGCCCGGGCCGATGTCTCCGACCTCTCGGTGGGGG
